>Addgene plasmid #18485 | T4 Lysozyme L99I WT* | addgene partial sequence | sequence record 24271 | 3primeUP
TANGAAAAAGCCCGCTCATTAGGCGGGCTCAGATCTGCTCATGNTTTGACAGCTTATCATCGATAAGCTT
CGGCAATAAATTCTTGATATGTTTTCATATGTTTCCTTTAAATATTTTAATTAGTAATTGTCTATTCAAG
TAATTGTGAATATACTATCACAATTCCAAGAGAAAGTAAACAGCTTTATAGATTTTTATACGCGTCCCAA
GTGCCAGTTCTAAACGTTGTAATGACTCGTTTTGCGCGATTAGGTGTTTGATTATACCATCTACTTTTAG
CTAAGTTAACTGCTGCTTCATCCCAGCGTTTTTGTTGAAGCATACGTAAAGAGTTAGTAAATCCTGCCAC
ACCGGTTTCTCCCATTTGGAAAACCATATTAATAATTGCAGCGCGACGAACCGCATCAAGAGAATCATAA
ACCGGTTTTAATTTAGCATTTCTCAGAATTCCGCGAACAGCAGCATCAACATCCTGATTAAAGAGTTTTT
CAGCCTCATCTTTTGTAATTACACCATTAGTATTACGCCCAATAGCTTTATCTAATTCAGATTTAGCAGC
ATTAAGTGATGGACTTTTTGTAAGCAAATGACCGATGCCAATAGTGTAATAGCCTTCTGTGTCTTTATAG
ATTTTAAGTCTAAGACCTTCATCTATACGTAACATTTCAAATATATTCATAATACCTCCTAAGCATCGAT
GGATCCTGTTTCCTGTGTGAAATTGTTATCCGCTCACAATTCCACACATTATACGAGCCGATGATTAATT
GTCACAGGGGGATGGGGAGTAAGCTGATCCTGNTTCCGGGTGAATTGTTATCC
