[The description below was written by a language model from this plasmid's Addgene catalogue record.]
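Description:
T4 Lysozyme L99I WT* is a bacterial expression plasmid built on the pHS1403 backbone (about 5 kb without insert) that carries a mutant form of the bacteriophage T4 lysozyme gene (gene e). It is a high-copy plasmid maintained in E. coli under ampicillin selection. The record does not state the origin of replication or the promoter that drives expression, and no feature table is available to fill in those details.

The insert is roughly 600 bp and was cloned as a BamHI–HindIII fragment, with both sites retained. According to the depositor's notes, the BamHI site lies 27 bp from the start codon and the HindIII site 115 bp beyond the stop codon, so the fragment includes short flanking untranslated sequence on either side of the coding region. The encoded protein carries the substitution L99I, replacing leucine 99 with isoleucine, in the "WT*" background. In the T4 lysozyme literature WT* generally denotes the cysteine-free pseudo-wild-type protein used as a reference for mutational work, although the record itself does not define the term. No tags or fusion partners are listed.

T4 lysozyme is a classic model system for studying protein folding, stability and structure. A conservative leucine-to-isoleucine change like this one is consistent with producing recombinant protein in bacteria to examine how a side-chain substitution affects these properties, though the record does not spell out a specific intended use.
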