Addgene plasmid #18485: T4 Lysozyme L99I WT*
Depositing lab: Brian Matthews. Depositing organization: University of Oregon.
Backbone
  Vector backbone: pHS1403
  Backbone size w/o insert (bp): 5000
  Vector type: Bacterial Expression
Growth in bacteria
  Bacterial resistance: Ampicillin, 100 μg/mL
  Growth temperature: 37°C
  Growth strain: DH5alpha
  Copy number: High Copy
Gene/Insert
  Gene/Insert name: T4 Lysozyme (alt name: AL99I)
  Species: Bacteriophage T4
  Insert size (bp): 600
  Mutation: L99I WT*
  GenBank ID: NP_049736
  Entrez Gene: e (a.k.a. T4p123)
  Cloning method: Restriction Enzyme; 5′ cloning site BamHI (not destroyed); 3′ cloning site HindIII (not destroyed)
  Sequencing primers: 5′ na; 3′ GGCGTATCACGAGGCCC
Terms and licenses: Academic/Nonprofit Terms; Industry Terms: Not Available to Industry
Depositor comments: The BamHI site is 27 bp from the ATG and the HindIII site is 115 bp from the stop.
How to cite: T4 Lysozyme L99I WT* was a gift from Brian Matthews (Addgene plasmid # 18485 ; http://n2t.net/addgene:18485 ; RRID:Addgene_18485)
